Addgene plasmid #184754: pAAV-OTp-mCherry
Purpose: To drive mCherry under the control of mouse oxytocin promoter
Depositing lab: Kazunari Miyamichi. Depositing organization: RIKEN Center for Biosystems Dynamics Research, Kobe. Publication: Plasticity of neural connections underlying oxytocin-mediated parental behaviors of male mice. Inada K, Hagihara M, Tsujimoto K, Abe T, Konno A, Hirai H, Kiyonari H, Miyamichi K. Neuron. 2022 Apr 12. pii: S0896-6273(22)00304-X. doi: 10.1016/j.neuron.2022.03.033. PubMed 35443152.
Backbone
  Vector backbone: pAAV
  Backbone manufacturer: n/a
  Backbone size w/o insert (bp): 2900
  Total vector size (bp): 7361
  Modifications to backbone: n/a
  Vector type: AAV
Growth in bacteria
  Bacterial resistance: Ampicillin, 100 μg/mL
  Growth temperature: 37°C
  Growth strain: NEB Stable
  Growth instructions: n/a
  Copy number: High Copy
Gene/Insert
  Gene/Insert name: mCherry
  Species: Discosoma sp
  Insert size (bp): 711
  Promoter: mouse Oxytocin promoter
  Cloning method: Restriction Enzyme; 5′ cloning site EcoRI (not destroyed); 3′ cloning site HindIII (not destroyed)
  Sequencing primers: 5′ tgctgtcaccctctttagac; 3′ acgggaagcaatagcatgat
Terms and licenses: Academic/Nonprofit Terms; Industry Terms: Not Available to Industry
How to cite: pAAV-OTp-mCherry was a gift from Kazunari Miyamichi (Addgene plasmid # 184754 ; http://n2t.net/addgene:184754 ; RRID:Addgene_184754)
