[The description below was written by a language model from this plasmid's Addgene catalogue record and pLannotate feature annotations shown in this document.]
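Description:
pAAV-OTp-mCherry is an adeno-associated virus transfer plasmid built on a pAAV backbone and designed to express the red fluorescent protein mCherry under the control of the mouse oxytocin promoter. It is propagated in bacteria as a high-copy plasmid through a ColE1/pUC-type origin and selected with ampicillin via the β-lactamase gene and its own promoter. An f1 phage origin is also present in the backbone, along with short remnants of the pBR322 bom and rop regions. The catalogue lists a recombination-reduced growth strain, which is a common choice for plasmids carrying the repeat-rich AAV inverted terminal repeats.

The payload lies between AAV2 ITRs, the cis elements needed for replication and packaging of the recombinant genome into AAV particles. The downstream ITR is annotated in full, whereas the upstream one is detected only as two short fragments, which may reflect the difficulty of sequencing and annotating these hairpin structures rather than a true deletion. The oxytocin promoter is not annotated in the feature table, but the roughly 2.6 kb unannotated stretch between the upstream ITR and the mCherry coding sequence is where it would be expected. mCherry (from Discosoma sp.) is followed by a WPRE, which enhances transcript stability and expression, and a human growth hormone polyadenylation signal. The insert was cloned between EcoRI and HindIII sites.

According to the record, the construct drives mCherry from the oxytocin promoter. After viral delivery this would be expected to label oxytocin-expressing neurons without needing a recombinase driver line. The associated study concerns oxytocin circuits in the parental behaviour of male mice.
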