Features (pLannotate 1.2.2; 13 found; start..end, strand, type, name):
     12..39      +  repeat_region  AAV2 ITR (fragment): inverted terminal repeat of adeno-associated virus serotype 2 inverted
     68..95      +  repeat_region  AAV2 ITR (fragment): inverted terminal repeat of adeno-associated virus serotype 2 inverted
   2745..3452    +  CDS            mCherry: mCherry is a basic (constitutively fluorescent) red fluorescent protein published in 2004, derived from Discosoma sp.. It is reported to be a very rapidly-maturing monomer with low acid sensitivity.
   3479..4067    +  misc_feature   WPRE: woodchuck hepatitis virus posttranscriptional regulatory element
   4091..4567    +  polyA_signal   hGH poly(A) signal: human growth hormone polyadenylation signal
   4613..4753    +  repeat_region  AAV2 ITR: inverted terminal repeat of adeno-associated virus serotype 2 inverted
   4758..4809    -  misc_feature   bom (fragment): basis of mobility region from pBR322
   4828..5283    +  rep_origin     f1 ori (sequence partly withheld): f1 bacteriophage origin of replication; arrow indicates direction of (+) strand synthesis
   5284..5333    -  misc_feature   bom (fragment): basis of mobility region from pBR322
   5435..5470    -  CDS            rop (fragment): Rop protein, which maintains plasmids at low copy number; rop
   5565..5669    +  promoter       AmpR promoter: bla
   5670..6530    +  CDS            AmpR: β-lactamase; bla; confers resistance to ampicillin, carbenicillin, and related antibiotics
   6701..7289    +  rep_origin     ori: high-copy-number ColE1/pMB1/pBR322/pUC origin of replication
>Addgene plasmid #184754 | pAAV-OTp-mCherry | addgene full sequence | sequence record 362957 | Addgene NGS Result
CCTGCAGGCAGCTGCGCGCTCGCTCGCTCACTGAGGCCGCCCGGGCGTCGGGCGACCTTTGGTCGCCCGG
CCTCAGTGAGCGAGCGAGCGCGCAGAGAGGGAGTGGCCAACTCCATCACTAGGGGTTCCTGCGGCCGCAC
GCGTAGATGAGCTGGTGAGCATGTGAAGACATGCTGGCCTAACAGGCGCGTTCTGCACATATTTTATGAC
ATGCTAATTTATGTGCATGGATTACCTTAGGTGAGATCACTATGCCCTCAGAACATGCAGGCTGTCTCTC
TGGGGCCACTTTGGGGGTCAAACTCTTGGCCTTCTATGCCCAGAATGCCAATAGGCAATTGTGGGTGAGA
AATGAACTGATTTGTAGTACGGTTCCAATCAACCTCACCACCCACTTAGCGTTGATAACTCACACCAGTG
ACTCAGGAGAGCTGGGGAACAGGGCTTGCCCTGCTGGCCCCAGCCCCTTGAGGAGAAGGTTGAGCATAAG
GACAGAGCCTAGGGGCTTTTCAATTCTCTCCAGGGGCAGAGACTGCATGTGGTGAGCTGGTCTCTGGGAC
ACTGGCTGTTACTTCTTCCTGGATGTTGCAGGACACTTTCTAAGAGAGCCTGAGATGAAGTTTAGAACAT
GGGACTGGGACCCACCCCTGTGGAAGAGAAGGGGTACGGGAGCAGAGCCAGTATGCAGATCTCAGCTAAC
CTAAAGCCCAAAGCTGAAGTGCAGTCAGGGGTACCCAGCCTTTGTACCAAAATGGACCAACTGCTATATG
TAGATAGCTGGGAAGGCCAGCTAGCTTTCTGCAGCTAAGACCACACTCCGGCAGCTGAGGACAAGTGTTT
TCTTAAACAGGAGCCTAGGTACCTGGCATGGTGGTACACCCAGCACGTGGCAGGCAGGTGGATCACTGTG
AGTTCAAGCCCAGCCTGGTCTACACAGACAGCTCCAGGCCAACCAAGAGCCTATCTCAAAAAAAAAAAAA
AAAAAAAAACAAACGGAAGTCTAGACAATGCTTCTCTTTTCCTTTTTAAAATTGTTTTAGATCTATTTAT
TTTATTTTACGTGTCTGAATGATCTGCCTGCATGTGAGTAATGCACTATTCGTGTGCCGGCTGCTAGGTC
AGAATAAGTCCCTGGCTCCACTGGAATTGTTGTAAGTGGTTGTGAGCCACCCTGTGGGTGCTGGGAATCA
AACCTGGGTCTTCTGCAAGAGTAACTCTCAGCCCCAAGATAGCAAGATATTTAACATGAGGCCCAGTGGA
TGATCTTCAGGTCATTGAGGGCAAGCCCTTGAAGTGAGTAGTGAGACCTTCATCTCCTCTGGAGAGGTTT
TTGATTTCTCAGCCATAAAATGAAGGGGTTGAGTCTTCCGTGTCTTCCTGCTATGCTTTGTCTGTCTGTC
TTTCTTTTGTTTTGGTTGATTTTGGTTTTAGTTTGAAGCCCTGGCTGTCCTGGAACTAACAGAAATTCTC
CTGCCTCTGTCTCCTGAGTTCTGGGATTAAAGGTGTGCACCCCCAGCACCCTCTCTTGATATGTATTTCA
TTTTAAGGGGCTGGAGAGATGATTAGCCTGCACACTGCTCTTTCAGAGAACCAAATTTTGTCCTGGGCAC
CCACATAGGCCTACCCATGATCCCCTTTAATGACAGCTCCTGGGGATCCAGCACCCTCTTCTGGTCGCCA
AGGAAACCTGCGTGCACAAATGTACACACACAAAATTAAAATTGAAATGCAAAAACTGTTCCCAAAATGT
ACTGCTACCATCATGCGGGGGACTTGCCCCACCCAACGTCGCTCACACACTAGGCAAGTACTCTGCTACT
GGGCTGCATGTAACACCCTTCCCATGCAGACCTATGCAGACCTGCAGCCCAAACCTGAAATGTACCCAGA
GCTGCCCAATTGATTGCACCAAAATGGGCCAACCATTATATGTGGCCACCTGAGAAGGGTATGACCTTGG
CACAAATGGCTTGCTGTAGCTGAGGCCACCTGTTGGCCACACTCCAGCAGCTGATGGCCACTGTTTTCTC
AAACAGGAGTCTAGGCACCTAGTGTGGTAGTGGATAACTAAACTCAGCATTTGGGAGACAGAAGCAGATG
GAGCGCTGTGAGTTCAAGGCCAGCCTGGTCTACACAGCAGGTTCTAATACAGAGTTTTAAATACTAGTGT
AATTTTCCTTTTGCTGTAATTTTTCTTTCTTTTTATTTTAATTTGGTCTGTTAACTGTGTTTTGGTTTTG
ATCTCTACTGAGACTTTGTTTTACGGGCTAGTTAGAAGAGCTGAGGTGCATTCAGAGATTGAACAAGACG
CCATCTTTTTCCCCATCTAAGTTTCAGGTCCATGTAAGGGCTCCCTCACTCACTTGCCCTATCCTGCCTT
ATTCTGAGATATTGGATATCTGTGAAAAACAGCTCCTGGCTAGGGCGCACCTCCAACCCCTCCCAAGTCT
CTCTAGCCTCTTGTAGCCTAGGCCACCCCTTCCAGGCTGCTTCTCTTTTGAGTTCCAGGTCATTAGCAGA
GACGATGACCTTGACCCTAGCCCAGACCCTGCAAATGAAGGGCCTGCCTCTAAACAGCGTGGAACAATTT
GACCCAAGAGACCTTCTGTGACCAGTCATGCTGTCACCCTCTTTAGACAGTGCTCCACCATGGCAGTGCC
CAGACATAAAAAGGTCGGTCTGGGCCGGAGAAACCATCACCTACAGCGGATCTCAGACTGAGCACCATCG
CCGAATTCGCCACCATGGTGAGCAAGGGCGAGGAGGATAACATGGCCATCATCAAGGAGTTCATGCGCTT
CAAGGTGCACATGGAGGGCTCCGTGAACGGCCACGAGTTCGAGATCGAGGGCGAGGGCGAGGGCCGCCCC
TACGAGGGCACCCAGACCGCCAAGCTGAAGGTGACCAAGGGTGGCCCCCTGCCCTTCGCCTGGGACATCC
TGTCCCCTCAGTTCATGTACGGCTCCAAGGCCTACGTGAAGCACCCCGCCGACATCCCCGACTACTTGAA
GCTGTCCTTCCCCGAGGGCTTCAAGTGGGAGCGCGTGATGAACTTCGAGGACGGCGGCGTGGTGACCGTG
ACCCAGGACTCCTCCCTGCAGGACGGCGAGTTCATCTACAAGGTGAAGCTGCGCGGCACCAACTTCCCCT
CCGACGGCCCCGTAATGCAGAAGAAGACCATGGGCTGGGAGGCCTCCTCCGAGCGGATGTACCCCGAGGA
CGGCGCCCTGAAGGGCGAGATCAAGCAGAGGCTGAAGCTGAAGGACGGCGGCCACTACGACGCTGAGGTC
AAGACCACCTACAAGGCCAAGAAGCCCGTGCAGCTGCCCGGCGCCTACAACGTCAACATCAAGTTGGACA
TCACCTCCCACAACGAGGACTACACCATCGTGGAACAGTACGAACGCGCCGAGGGCCGCCACTCCACCGG
CGGCATGGACGAGCTGTACAAGTAAAAGCTTATATGCGGCCGATCGATAATCAACCTCTGGATTACAAAA
TTTGTGAAAGATTGACTGGTATTCTTAACTATGTTGCTCCTTTTACGCTATGTGGATACGCTGCTTTAAT
GCCTTTGTATCATGCTATTGCTTCCCGTATGGCTTTCATTTTCTCCTCCTTGTATAAATCCTGGTTGCTG
TCTCTTTATGAGGAGTTGTGGCCCGTTGTCAGGCAACGTGGCGTGGTGTGCACTGTGTTTGCTGACGCAA
CCCCCACTGGTTGGGGCATTGCCACCACCTGTCAGCTCCTTTCCGGGACTTTCGCTTTCCCCCTCCCTAT
TGCCACGGCGGAACTCATCGCCGCCTGCCTTGCCCGCTGCTGGACAGGGGCTCGGCTGTTGGGCACTGAC
AATTCCGTGGTGTTGTCGGGGAAATCATCGTCCTTTCCTTGGCTGCTCGCCTGTGTTGCCACCTGGATTC
TGCGCGGGACGTCCTTCTGCTACGTCCCTTCGGCCCTCAATCCAGCGGACCTTCCTTCCCGCGGCCTGCT
GCCGGCTCTGCGGCCTCTTCCGCGTCTTCGCCTTCGCCCTCAGACGAGTCGGATCTCCCTTTGGGCCGCC
TCCCCGCATCGATACCGTAGATCGATCTACGGGTGGCATCCCTGTGACCCCTCCCCAGTGCCTCTCCTGG
CCCTGGAAGTTGCCACTCCAGTGCCCACCAGCCTTGTCCTAATAAAATTAAGTTGCATCATTTTGTCTGA
CTAGGTGTCCTTCTATAATATTATGGGGTGGAGGGGGGTGGTATGGAGCAAGGGGCAAGTTGGGAAGACA
ACCTGTAGGGCCTGCGGGGTCTATTGGGAACCAAGCTGGAGTGCAGTGGCACAATCTTGGCTCACTGCAA
TCTCCGCCTCCTGGGTTCAAGCGATTCTCCTGCCTCAGCCTCCCGAGTTGTTGGGATTCCAGGCATGCAT
GACCAGGCTCAGCTAATTTTTGTTTTTTTGGTAGAGACGGGGTTTCACCATATTGGCCAGGCTGGTCTCC
AACTCCTAATCTCAGGTGATCTACCCACCTTGGCCTCCCAAATTGCTGGGATTACAGGCGTGAACCACTG
CTCCCTTCCCTGTCCTTCTGATTTTGTAGGTAACCACGTGCGGACCGAACTAGTGCGGCCGCAGGAACCC
CTAGTGATGGAGTTGGCCACTCCCTCTCTGCGCGCTCGCTCGCTCACTGAGGCCGGGCGACCAAAGGTCG
CCCGACGCCCGGGCTTTGCCCGGGCGGCCTCAGTGAGCGAGCGAGCGCGCAGCTGCCTGCAGGGGCGCCT
GATGCGGTATTTTCTCCTTACGCATCTGTGCGGTATTTCACACCGCATA
[95 nt withheld, positions 4810-4904]
T
[46 nt withheld, positions 4906-4951]
C
[141 nt withheld, positions 4953-5093]
CCTTTGACGTTGGAGTCCACGTTCTTT
[37 nt withheld, positions 5121-5157]
ACTCTATCTCGGGCTATTCTTTTGATTTATAAGGGATTTTGCCGATTTCGGTCTATTGGTTAAAAAATGA
GCTGATTTAACAAAAATTTAACGCGAATTTTAACAAAATATTAACGTTTACAATTTTATGGTGCACTCTC
AGTACAATCTGCTCTGATGCCGCATAGTTAAGCCAGCCCCGACACCCGCCAACACCCGCTGACGCGCCCT
GACGGGCTTGTCTGCTCCCGGCATCCGCTTACAGACAAGCTGTGACCGTCTCCGGGAGCTGCATGTGTCA
GAGGTTTTCACCGTCATCACCGAAACGCGCGAGACGAAAGGGCCTCGTGATACGCCTATTTTTATAGGTT
AATGTCATGATAATAATGGTTTCTTAGACGTCAGGTGGCACTTTTCGGGGAAATGTGCGCGGAACCCCTA
TTTGTTTATTTTTCTAAATACATTCAAATATGTATCCGCTCATGAGACAATAACCCTGATAAATGCTTCA
ATAATATTGAAAAAGGAAGAGTATGAGTATTCAACATTTCCGTGTCGCCCTTATTCCCTTTTTTGCGGCA
TTTTGCCTTCCTGTTTTTGCTCACCCAGAAACGCTGGTGAAAGTAAAAGATGCTGAAGATCAGTTGGGTG
CACGAGTGGGTTACATCGAACTGGATCTCAACAGCGGTAAGATCCTTGAGAGTTTTCGCCCCGAAGAACG
TTTTCCAATGATGAGCACTTTTAAAGTTCTGCTATGTGGCGCGGTATTATCCCGTATTGACGCCGGGCAA
GAGCAACTCGGTCGCCGCATACACTATTCTCAGAATGACTTGGTTGAGTACTCACCAGTCACAGAAAAGC
ATCTTACGGATGGCATGACAGTAAGAGAATTATGCAGTGCTGCCATAACCATGAGTGATAACACTGCGGC
CAACTTACTTCTGACAACGATCGGAGGACCGAAGGAGCTAACCGCTTTTTTGCACAACATGGGGGATCAT
GTAACTCGCCTTGATCGTTGGGAACCGGAGCTGAATGAAGCCATACCAAACGACGAGCGTGACACCACGA
TGCCTGTAGCAATGGCAACAACGTTGCGCAAACTATTAACTGGCGAACTACTTACTCTAGCTTCCCGGCA
ACAATTAATAGACTGGATGGAGGCGGATAAAGTTGCAGGACCACTTCTGCGCTCGGCCCTTCCGGCTGGC
TGGTTTATTGCTGATAAATCTGGAGCCGGTGAGCGTGGGTCTCGCGGTATCATTGCAGCACTGGGGCCAG
ATGGTAAGCCCTCCCGTATCGTAGTTATCTACACGACGGGGAGTCAGGCAACTATGGATGAACGAAATAG
ACAGATCGCTGAGATAGGTGCCTCACTGATTAAGCATTGGTAACTGTCAGACCAAGTTTACTCATATATA
CTTTAGATTGATTTAAAACTTCATTTTTAATTTAAAAGGATCTAGGTGAAGATCCTTTTTGATAATCTCA
TGACCAAAATCCCTTAACGTGAGTTTTCGTTCCACTGAGCGTCAGACCCCGTAGAAAAGATCAAAGGATC
TTCTTGAGATCCTTTTTTTCTGCGCGTAATCTGCTGCTTGCAAACAAAAAAACCACCGCTACCAGCGGTG
GTTTGTTTGCCGGATCAAGAGCTACCAACTCTTTTTCCGAAGGTAACTGGCTTCAGCAGAGCGCAGATAC
CAAATACTGTTCTTCTAGTGTAGCCGTAGTTAGGCCACCACTTCAAGAACTCTGTAGCACCGCCTACATA
CCTCGCTCTGCTAATCCTGTTACCAGTGGCTGCTGCCAGTGGCGATAAGTCGTGTCTTACCGGGTTGGAC
TCAAGACGATAGTTACCGGATAAGGCGCAGCGGTCGGGCTGAACGGGGGGTTCGTGCACACAGCCCAGCT
TGGAGCGAACGACCTACACCGAACTGAGATACCTACAGCGTGAGCTATGAGAAAGCGCCACGCTTCCCGA
AGGGAGAAAGGCGGACAGGTATCCGGTAAGCGGCAGGGTCGGAACAGGAGAGCGCACGAGGGAGCTTCCA
GGGGGAAACGCCTGGTATCTTTATAGTCCTGTCGGGTTTCGCCACCTCTGACTTGAGCGTCGATTTTTGT
GATGCTCGTCAGGGGGGCGGAGCCTATGGAAAAACGCCAGCAACGCGGCCTTTTTACGGTTCCTGGCCTT
TTGCTGGCCTTTTGCTCACATGT
